>Addgene plasmid #195704 | pGEX SYT9 C2A D197,199N | addgene full sequence | sequence record 383660 | Addgene NGS Result
ACTCCCGTTCTGGATAATGTTTTTTGCGCCGACATCATAACGGTTCTGGCAAATATTCTGAAATGAGCTG
TTGACAATTAATCATCGGCTCGTATAATGTGTGGAATTGTGAGCGGATAACAATTTCACACAGGAAACAG
TATTCATGTCCCCTATACTAGGTTATTGGAAAATTAAGGGCCTTGTGCAACCCACTCGACTTCTTTTGGA
ATATCTTGAAGAAAAATATGAAGAGCATTTGTATGAGCGCGATGAAGGTGATAAATGGCGAAACAAAAAG
TTTGAATTGGGTTTGGAGTTTCCCAATCTTCCTTATTATATTGATGGTGATGTTAAATTAACACAGTCTA
TGGCCATCATACGTTATATAGCTGACAAGCACAACATGTTGGGTGGTTGTCCAAAAGAGCGTGCAGAGAT
TTCAATGCTTGAAGGAGCGGTTTTGGATATTAGATACGGTGTTTCGAGAATTGCATATAGTAAAGACTTT
GAAACTCTCAAAGTTGATTTTCTTAGCAAGCTACCTGAAATGCTGAAAATGTTCGAAGATCGTTTATGTC
ATAAAACATATTTAAATGGTGATCATGTAACCCATCCTGACTTCATGTTGTATGACGCTCTTGATGTTGT
TTTATACATGGACCCAATGTGCCTGGATGCGTTCCCAAAATTAGTTTGTTTTAAAAAACGTATTGAAGCT
ATCCCACAAATTGATAAGTACTTGAAATCCAGCAAGTATATAGCATGGCCTTTGCAGGGCTGGCAAGCCA
CGTTTGGTGGTGGCGACCATCCTCCAAAATCGGATCTGGTTCCGCGTGGATCCATGTCAGACAAACACCA
GCTAGGCCGACTGCAGTATTCACTGGACTATGACTTCCAGACTGGCCAGCTCCTGGTGGGCATCTTGCAA
GCTCAGGGACTGGCTGCGTTGGACCTAGGAGGTTCCTCAGATCCCTATGTTAGTGTCTATCTGCTGCCAG
ACAAGCGGAGGCGACATGAGACCAAGGTGCATCGGCAGACCCTGAATCCACACTTTGGAGAGACATTTGC
CTTCAAGGTCCCATACGTGGAACTAGGGGGCAGAGTGCTGGTCATGGCGGTGTATAACTTTAATCGGTTC
TCCCGCAACGATGCCATCGGGGAGGTGCGGGTGCCTATGAGTTCAGTGAACCTGGGGCGGCCGGTGCAGG
CCTGGAGAGAGCTGCAGGTGGCTCCCAAAGAGTGAGAATTCATCGTGACTGACTGACGATCTGCCTCGCG
CGTTTCGGTGATGACGGTGAAAACCTCTGACACATGCAGCTCCCGGAGACGGTCACAGCTTGTCTGTAAG
CGGATGCCGGGAGCAGACAAGCCCGTCAGGGCGCGTCAGCGGGTGTTGGCGGGTGTCGGGGCGCAGCCAT
GACCCAGTCACGTAGCGATAGCGGAGTGTATAATTCTTGAAGACGAAAGGGCCTCGTGATACGCCTATTT
TTATAGGTTAATGTCATGATAATAATGGTTTCTTAGACGTCAGGTGGCACTTTTCGGGGAAATGTGCGCG
GAACCCCTATTTGTTTATTTTTCTAAATACATTCAAATATGTATCCGCTCATGAGACAATAACCCTGATA
AATGCTTCAATAATATTGAAAAAGGAAGAGTATGAGTATTCAACATTTCCGTGTCGCCCTTATTCCCTTT
TTTGCGGCATTTTGCCTTCCTGTTTTTGCTCACCCAGAAACGCTGGTGAAAGTAAAAGATGCTGAAGATC
AGTTGGGTGCACGAGTGGGTTACATCGAACTGGATCTCAACAGCGGTAAGATCCTTGAGAGTTTTCGCCC
CGAAGAACGTTTTCCAATGATGAGCACTTTTAAAGTTCTGCTATGTGGCGCGGTATTATCCCGTGTTGAC
GCCGGGCAAGAGCAACTCGGTCGCCGCATACACTATTCTCAGAATGACTTGGTTGAGTACTCACCAGTCA
CAGAAAAGCATCTTACGGATGGCATGACAGTAAGAGAATTATGCAGTGCTGCCATAACCATGAGTGATAA
CACTGCGGCCAACTTACTTCTGACAACGATCGGAGGACCGAAGGAGCTAACCGCTTTTTTGCACAACATG
GGGGATCATGTAACTCGCCTTGATCGTTGGGAACCGGAGCTGAATGAAGCCATACCAAACGACGAGCGTG
ACACCACGATGCCTGCAGCAATGGCAACAACGTTGCGCAAACTATTAACTGGCGAACTACTTACTCTAGC
TTCCCGGCAACAATTAATAGACTGGATGGAGGCGGATAAAGTTGCAGGACCACTTCTGCGCTCGGCCCTT
CCGGCTGGCTGGTTTATTGCTGATAAATCTGGAGCCGGTGAGCGTGGGTCTCGCGGTATCATTGCAGCAC
TGGGGCCAGATGGTAAGCCCTCCCGTATCGTAGTTATCTACACGACGGGGAGTCAGGCAACTATGGATGA
ACGAAATAGACAGATCGCTGAGATAGGTGCCTCACTGATTAAGCATTGGTAACTGTCAGACCAAGTTTAC
TCATATATACTTTAGATTGATTTAAAACTTCATTTTTAATTTAAAAGGATCTAGGTGAAGATCCTTTTTG
ATAATCTCATGACCAAAATCCCTTAACGTGAGTTTTCGTTCCACTGAGCGTCAGACCCCGTAGAAAAGAT
CAAAGGATCTTCTTGAGATCCTTTTTTTCTGCGCGTAATCTGCTGCTTGCAAACAAAAAAACCACCGCTA
CCAGCGGTGGTTTGTTTGCCGGATCAAGAGCTACCAACTCTTTTTCCGAAGGTAACTGGCTTCAGCAGAG
CGCAGATACCAAATACTGTCCTTCTAGTGTAGCCGTAGTTAGGCCACCACTTCAAGAACTCTGTAGCACC
GCCTACATACCTCGCTCTGCTAATCCTGTTACCAGTGGCTGCTGCCAGTGGCGATAAGTCGTGTCTTACC
GGGTTGGACTCAAGACGATAGTTACCGGATAAGGCGCAGCGGTCGGGCTGAACGGGGGGTTCGTGCACAC
AGCCCAGCTTGGAGCGAACGACCTACACCGAACTGAGATACCTACAGCGTGAGCTATGAGAAAGCGCCAC
GCTTCCCGAAGGGAGAAAGGCGGACAGGTATCCGGTAAGCGGCAGGGTCGGAACAGGAGAGCGCACGAGG
GAGCTTCCAGGGGGAAACGCCTGGTATCTTTATAGTCCTGTCGGGTTTCGCCACCTCTGACTTGAGCGTC
GATTTTTGTGATGCTCGTCAGGGGGGCGGAGCCTATGGAAAAACGCCAGCAACGCGGCCTTTTTACGGTT
CCTGGCCTTTTGCTGGCCTTTTGCTCACATGTTCTTTCCTGCGTTATCCCCTGATTCTGTGGATAACCGT
ATTACCGCCTTTGAGTGAGCTGATACCGCTCGCCGCAGCCGAACGACCGAGCGCAGCGAGTCAGTGAGCG
AGGAAGCGGAAGAGCGCCTGATGCGGTATTTTCTCCTTACGCATCTGTGCGGTATTTCACACCGCATAAA
TTCCGACACCATCGAATGGCGCAAAACCTTTCGCGGTATGGCATGATAGCGCCCGGAAGAGAGTCAATTC
AGGGTGGTGAATGTGAAACCAGTAACGTTATACGATGTCGCAGAGTATGCCGGTGTCTCTTATCAGACCG
TTTCCCGCGTGGTGAACCAGGCCAGCCACGTTTCTGCGAAAACGCGGGAAAAAGTGGAAGCGGCGATGGC
GGAGCTGAATTACATTCCCAACCGCGTGGCACAACAACTGGCGGGCAAACAGTCGTTGCTGATTGGCGTT
GCCACCTCCAGTCTGGCCCTGCACGCGCCGTCGCAAATTGTCGCGGCGATTAAATCTCGCGCCGATCAAC
TGGGTGCCAGCGTGGTGGTGTCGATGGTAGAACGAAGCGGCGTCGAAGCCTGTAAAGCGGCGGTGCACAA
TCTTCTCGCGCAACGCGTCAGTGGGCTGATCATTAACTATCCGCTGGATGACCAGGATGCCATTGCTGTG
GAAGCTGCCTGCACTAATGTTCCGGCGTTATTTCTTGATGTCTCTGACCAGACACCCATCAACAGTATTA
TTTTCTCCCATGAAGACGGTACGCGACTGGGCGTGGAGCATCTGGTCGCATTGGGTCACCAGCAAATCGC
GCTGTTAGCGGGCCCATTAAGTTCTGTCTCGGCGCGTCTGCGTCTGGCTGGCTGGCATAAATATCTCACT
CGCAATCAAATTCAGCCGATAGCGGAACGGGAAGGCGACTGGAGTGCCATGTCCGGTTTTCAACAAACCA
TGCAAATGCTGAATGAGGGCATCGTTCCCACTGCGATGCTGGTTGCCAACGATCAGATGGCGCTGGGCGC
AATGCGCGCCATTACCGAGTCCGGGCTGCGCGTTGGTGCGGATATCTCGGTAGTGGGATACGACGATACC
GAAGACAGCTCATGTTATATCCCGCCGTTAACCACCATCAAACAGGATTTTCGCCTGCTGGGGCAAACCA
GCGTGGACCGCTTGCTGCAACTCTCTCAGGGCCAGGCGGTGAAGGGCAATCAGCTGTTGCCCGTCTCACT
GGTGAAAAGAAAAACCACCCTGGCGCCCAATACGCAAACCGCCTCTCCCCGCGCGTTGGCCGATTCATTA
ATGCAGCTGGCACGACAGGTTTCCCGACTGGAAAGCGGGCAGTGAGCGCAACGCAATTAATGTAAGTTAG
CTCACTCATTAGGCACCCCAGGCTTTACACTTTATGCTTCCGGCTCGTATGTTGTGTGGAATTGTGAGCG
GATAACAATTTCACACAGGAAACAGCTATGACCATGATTACGGATTCACTGGCCGTCGTTTTACAACGTC
GTGACTGGGAAAACCCTGGCGTTACCCAACTTAATCGCCTTGCAGCACATCCCCCTTTCGCCAGCTGGCG
TAATAGCGAAGAGGCCCGCACCGATCGCCCTTCCCAACAGTTGCGCAGCCTGAATGGCGAATGGCGCTTT
GCCTGGTTTCCGGCACCAGAAGCGGTGCCGGAAAGCTGGCTGGAGTGCGATCTTCCTGAGGCCGATACTG
TCGTCGTCCCCTCAAACTGGCAGATGCACGGTTACGATGCGCCCATCTACACCAACGTGACCTATCCCAT
TACGGTCAATCCGCCGTTTGTTCCCACGGAGAATCCGACGGGTTGTTACTCGCTCACATTTAATGTTGAT
GAAAGCTGGCTACAGGAAGGCCAGACGCGAATTATTTTTGATGGCGTTGGAATTAGCTTATCGACTGCAC
GGTGCACCAATGCTTCTGGCGTCAGGCAGCCATCGGAAGCTGTGGTATGGCTGTGCAGGTCGTAAATCAC
TGCATAATTCGTGTCGCTCAAGGCGC
Features (pLannotate 1.2.2; 17 found; start..end, strand, type, name):
     71..99      +  promoter       tac promoter: strong E. coli promoter; hybrid between the trp and lac UV5 promoters
    107..123     +  protein_bind   lac operator: The lac repressor binds to the lac operator to inhibit transcription in E. coli. This inhibition can be relieved by adding lactose or isopropyl-β-D-thiogalactopyranoside (IPTG). lac repressor encoded by lacI
    146..799     +  CDS            GST26_SCHJA: Experimental evidence at protein level: Swiss-Prot protein existence level 1. GST isoenzymes appear to play a central role in the parasite detoxification system. Other functions are also suspected including a role in increasing the solubility of haematin in the parasite gut. From Schistosoma japonicum (Blood fluke).
    797..1222    +  CDS            Syt5 (fragment): SYT5_MOUSE - Also known as Syt9 From Mus musculus (Mouse).
   1251..1290    +  CDS            rop (fragment): Rop protein, which maintains plasmids at low copy number; rop
   1392..1432    +  misc_feature   bom (fragment): basis of mobility region from pBR322
   1537..1641    +  promoter       AmpR promoter: bla
   1642..2502    +  CDS            AmpR: β-lactamase; bla; confers resistance to ampicillin, carbenicillin, and related antibiotics
   2673..3261    +  rep_origin     ori: high-copy-number ColE1/pMB1/pBR322/pUC origin of replication
   3447..3498    -  misc_feature   bom (fragment): basis of mobility region from pBR322
   3505..3582    +  promoter       lacI promoter: lacI
   3583..4665    +  CDS            lacI: lac repressor; lacI; The lac repressor binds to the lac operator to inhibit transcription in E. coli. This inhibition can be relieved by adding lactose or isopropyl-β-D-thiogalactopyranoside (IPTG).
   4678..4699    +  protein_bind   CAP binding site: CAP binding activates transcription in the presence of cAMP. E. coli catabolite activator protein
   4714..4744    +  promoter       lac promoter: promoter for the E. coli lac operon
   4752..4768    +  protein_bind   lac operator: The lac repressor binds to the lac operator to inhibit transcription in E. coli. This inhibition can be relieved by adding lactose or isopropyl-β-D-thiogalactopyranoside (IPTG). lac repressor encoded by lacI
   4788..4961    +  CDS            lacZα: LacZα fragment of β-galactosidase; lacZ fragment
   5225..5341    -  CDS            yciV (fragment): RNAAM_ECOLI - Also known as trpH From Escherichia coli (strain K12).
