[The description below was written by a language model from this plasmid's Addgene catalogue record and pLannotate feature annotations shown in this document.]
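Description:
pGEX SYT9 C2A D197,199N is a 5,346 nt bacterial expression plasmid built on the pGEX backbone for producing a GST-tagged fragment of mouse synaptotagmin 9 in E. coli. It replicates from a high-copy ColE1/pMB1-type origin and is selected with ampicillin through the β-lactamase (AmpR) gene and its own promoter. Short rop and bom fragments, a lac promoter/lacZα segment and a small yciV fragment are also annotated. These are backbone remnants and not functional parts of the payload.

The expression cassette consists of the hybrid tac promoter followed by a lac operator, driving the Schistosoma japonicum glutathione S-transferase coding sequence fused directly at its C-terminal end to the Syt9 insert. The plasmid carries its own lacI gene, so the lac repressor holds the tac promoter off until induction with IPTG. According to the record, the insert encodes amino acids 124–211 of mouse SYT9, described as the C2A domain, with aspartates 197 and 199 changed to asparagine. The annotated Syt fragment spans about 425 nt, somewhat more than 88 residues would need, and the record does not explain the difference. The gene is annotated under the name Syt5 in both the Entrez link and the feature table, which notes Syt9 as an alias, reflecting a nomenclature overlap and not a different insert. The cloning sites are not recorded, and no protease cleavage site between GST and the insert is annotated.

The record states only that the plasmid serves for bacterial expression of the mutant domain. The GST tag would allow purification on glutathione resin. The construct comes from a study of synaptotagmin 9 in substance P secretion and spontaneous neurotransmitter release in striatal neurons.
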