Addgene plasmid #195704: pGEX SYT9 C2A D197,199N
Purpose: Bacterial expression plasmid encoding GST-tagged SYT9 C2A domain with D197, 199N mutations
Depositing lab: Edwin Chapman. Depositing organization: University of Wisconsin, Madison. Publication: Synaptotagmin 9 Modulates Spontaneous Neurotransmitter Release in Striatal Neurons by Regulating Substance P Secretion. Seibert MJ, Evans CS, Stanley KS, Wu Z, Chapman ER. J Neurosci. 2023 Mar 1;43(9):1475-1491. doi: 10.1523/JNEUROSCI.1857-22.2023. Epub 2023 Feb 2. PubMed 36732068.
Backbone
  Vector backbone: pGEX
  Vector type: Bacterial Expression
Growth in bacteria
  Bacterial resistance: Ampicillin, 100 μg/mL
  Growth temperature: 37°C
  Growth strain: DH5alpha
  Growth instructions: Use BL21 for protein expression
  Copy number: High Copy
Gene/Insert
  Gene/Insert name: Syt9
  Species: M. musculus (mouse)
  Mutation: encodes amino acids 124-211 of mouse SYT9 with D197, 199N mutations
  Entrez Gene: Syt5 (a.k.a. SytV)
  Tag / fusion protein: GST (N terminal on backbone)
  Cloning method: Restriction Enzyme; 5′ cloning site Unknown (unknown if destroyed); 3′ cloning site Unknown (unknown if destroyed)
Terms and licenses: Academic/Nonprofit Terms; Industry Terms: Not Available to Industry
Depositor comments: Please visit https://www.biorxiv.org/content/10.1101/2022.04.18.488681v2 for bioRxiv preprint.
How to cite: pGEX SYT9 C2A D197,199N was a gift from Edwin Chapman (Addgene plasmid # 195704 ; http://n2t.net/addgene:195704 ; RRID:Addgene_195704)
